>Addgene plasmid #209466 | EC70205 | addgene full sequence | sequence record 413840 | Addgene NGS Result
GAAGTGGTTTAAACTATCAGTGTTTGACAGGATATATTGGCGGGTAAACCTAAGAGAAAAGAGCGTTTAT
TAGAATAATCGGATATTTAAAAGGGCGTGAAAAGGTTTATCCGTTCGTCCATTTGTATGTGCATGCCAAC
CACAGGGTTCCCCAGATCAGGCGCTGGCTGCTGAACCCCCAGCCGGAACTGACCCCACAAGGCCCTAGCG
TTTGCAATGCACCAGGTCATCATTGACCCAGGCGTGTTCCACCAGGCCGCTGCCTCGCAACTCTTCGCAG
GCTTCGCCGACCTGCTCGCGCCACTTCTTCACGCGGGTGGAATCCGATCCGCACATGAGGCGGAAGGTTT
CCAGCTTGAGCGGGTACGGCTCCCGGTGCGAGCTGAAATAGTCGAACATCCGTCGGGCCGTCGGCGACAG
CTTGCGGTACTTCTCCCATATGAATTTCGTGTAGTGGTCGCCAGCAAACAGCACGACGATTTCCTCGTCG
ATCAGGACCTGGCAACGGGACGTTTTCTTGCCACGGTCCAGGACGCGGAAGCGGTGCAGCAGCGACACCG
ATTCCAGGTGCCCAACGCGGTCGGACGTGAAGCCCATCGCCGTCGCCTGTAGGCGCGACAGGCATTCCTC
GGCCTTCGTGTAATACCGGCCATTGATCGACCAGCCCAGGTCCTGGCAAAGCTCGTAGAACGTGAAGGTG
ATCGGCTCGCCGATAGGGGTGCGCTTCGCGTACTCCAACACCTGCTGCCACACCAGTTCGTCATCGTCGG
CCCGCAGCTCGACGCCGGTGTAGGTGATCTTCACGTCCTTGTTGACGTGGAAAATGACCTTGTTTTGCAG
CGCCTCGCGCGGGATTTTCTTGTTGCGCGTGGTGAACAGGGCAGAGCGGGCCGTGTCGTTTGGCATCGCT
CGCATCGTGTCCGGCCACGGCGCAATATCGAACAAGGAAAGCTGCATTTCCTTGATCTGCTGCTTCGTGT
GTTTCAGCAACGCGGCCTGCTTGGCCTCGCTGACCTGTTTTGCCAGGTCCTCGCCGGCGGTTTTTCGCTT
CTTGGTCGTCATAGTTCCTCGCGTGTCGATGGTCATCGACTTCGCCAAACCTGCCGCCTCCTGTTCAAGA
CGACGCGAACGCTCCACGGCGGCCGATGGCGCGGGCAGGGCAGGGGGAGCCAGTTGCACGCTGTCGCGCT
CGATCTTGGCCGTAGCTTGCTGGACCATCGAGCCGACGGACTGGAAGGTTTCGCGGGGCGCACGCATGAC
GGTGCGGCTTGCGATGGTTTCGGCATCCTCGGCGGAAAACCCCGCGTCGATCAGTTCTTGCCTGTATGCC
TTCCGGTCAAACGTCCGATTCATTCACCCTCCTTGCGGGATTGCCCCGACTCACGCCGGGGCAATGTGCC
CTTATTCCTGATTTGACCCGCCTGGTGCCTTGGTGTCCAGATAATCCACCTTATCGGCAATGAAGTCGGT
CCCGTAGACCGTCTGGCCGTCCTTCTCGTACTTGGTATTCCGAATCTTGCCCTGCACGAATACCAGCGAC
CCCTTGCCCAAATACTTGCCGTGGGCCTCGGCCTGAGAGCCAAAACACTTGATGCGGAAGAAGTCGGTGC
GCTCCTGCTTGTCGCCGGCATCGTTGCGCCACATCTAGGATCTGCCAGGAACCGTAAAAAGGCCGCGTTG
CTGGCGTTTTTCCATAGGCTCCGCCCCCCTGACGAGCATCACAAAAATCGACGCTCAAGTCAGAGGTGGC
GAAACCCGACAGGACTATAAAGATACCAGGCGTTTCCCCCTGGAAGCTCCCTCGTGCGCTCTCCTGTTCC
GACCCTGCCGCTTACCGGATACCTGTCCGCCTTTCTCCCTTCGGGAAGCGTGGCGCTTTCTCATAGCTCA
CGCTGTAGGTATCTCAGTTCGGTGTAGGTCGTTCGCTCCAAGCTGGGCTGTGTGCACGAACCCCCCGTTC
AGCCCGACCGCTGCGCCTTATCCGGTAACTATCGTCTTGAGTCCAACCCGGTAAGACACGACTTATCGCC
ACTGGCAGCAGCCACTGGTAACAGGATTAGCAGAGCGAGGTATGTAGGCGGTGCTACAGAGTTCTTGAAG
TGGTGGCCTAACTACGGCTACACTAGAAGAACAGTATTTGGTATCTGCGCTCTGCTGAAGCCAGTTACCT
TCGGAAAAAGAGTTGGTAGCTCTTGATCCGGCAAACAAACCACCGCTGGTAGCGGTGGTTTTTTTGTTTG
CAAGCAGCAGATTACGCGCAGAAAAAAAGGATCTCAAGAAGATCCTTTGATCTTTTCTACGGGGTCTGAC
GCTCAGTGGAACGAAAACTCACGTTAAGGGATTTTGGTCATGAGATTATCAAAAAGGATCTTCACCTAGA
TCCTTTTAAATTAAAAATGAAGTTTTAAATCAATCTAAAGTATATATGAGTAAACTTGGTCTGACAGTTA
CCAATGCTTAATCAGTGAGGCACCTATCTCAGCGATCTGTCTATTTCGTTCATCCATAGTTGCCTGACTC
CCCGTCGTGTAGATAACTACGATACGGGAGGGCTTACCATCTGGCCCCAGTGCTGCAATGATACCGCGAG
AACCACGCTCACCGGCTCCAGATTTATCAGCAATAAACCAGCCAGCCGGAAGGGCCGAGCGCAGAAGTGG
TCCTGCAACTTTATCCGCCTCCATCCAGTCTATTAATTGTTGCCGGGAAGCTAGAGTAAGTAGTTCGCCA
GTTAATAGTTTGCGCAACGTTGTTGCCATTGCTACAGGCATCGTGGTGTCACGCTCGTCGTTTGGTATGG
CTTCATTCAGCTCCGGTTCCCAACGATCAAGGCGAGTTACATGATCCCCCATGTTGTGCAAAAAAGCGGT
TAGCTCCTTCGGTCCTCCGATCGTTGTCAGAAGTAAGTTGGCCGCAGTGTTATCACTCATGGTTATGGCA
GCACTGCATAATTCTCTTACTGTCATGCCATCCGTAAGATGCTTTTCTGTGACTGGTGAGTACTCAACCA
AGTCATTCTGAGAATAGTGTATGCGGCGACCGAGTTGCTCTTGCCCGGCGTCAATACGGGATAATACCGC
GCCACATAGCAGAACTTTAAAAGTGCTCATCATTGGAAAACGTTCTTCGGGGCGAAAACTCTCAAGGATC
TTACCGCTGTTGAGATCCAGTTCGATGTAACCCACTCGTGCACCCAACTGATCTTCAGCATCTTTTACTT
TCACCAGCGTTTCTGGGTGAGCAAAAACAGGAAGGCAAAATGCCGCAAAAAAGGGAATAAGGGCGACACG
GAAATGTTGAATACTCATACTCTTCCTTTTTCAATATTATTGAAGCATTTATCAAGGTTATTGTCTCATG
AGCGGATACATATTTGAATGTATTTAGAAAAATAAACAAATAGGGGTTCCGCGCACGAATTGGCCAGCGC
TGCCATTTTTGGGGTGAGGCCGTTCGCGGCCGAGGGGCGCAGCCCCTGGGGGGATGGGAGGCCCGCGTTA
GCGGGCCGGGAGGGTTCGAGAAGGGGGGGCACCCCCCTTCGGCGTGCGCGGTCACGCGCACAGGGCGCAG
CCCTGGTTAAAAACAAGGTTTATAAATATTGGTTTAAAAGCAGGTTAAAAGACAGGTTAGCGGTGGCCGA
AAAACGGGCGGAAACCCTTGCAAATGCTGGATTTTCTGCCTGTGGACAGCCCCTCAAATGTCAATAGGTG
CGCCCCTCATCTGTCAGCACTCTGCCCCTCAAGTGTCAAGGATCGCGCCCCTCATCTGTCAGTAGTCGCG
CCCCTCAAGTGTCAATACCGCAGGGCACTTATCCCCAGGCTTGTCCACATCATCTGTGGGAAACTCGCGT
AAAATCAGGCGTTTTCGCCGATTTGCGAGGCTGGCCAGCTCCACGTCGCCGGCCGAAATCGAGCCTGCCC
CTCATCTGTCAACGCCGCGCCGGGTGAGTCGGCCCCTCAAGTGTCAACGTCCGCCCCTCATCTGTCAGTG
AGGGCCAAGTTTTCCGCGAGGTATCCACAACGCCGGCGGCCGCGGTGTCTCGCACACGGCTTCGACGGCG
TTTCTGGCGCGTTTGCAGGGCCATAGACGGCCGCCAGCCCAGCGGCGAGGGCAACCAGCCCGGTGAGCGT
CGCAAAGGAGATCCTGATCTGACTGATGGGCTGCCTGTATCGAGTGGTGATTTTGTGCCGAGCTGCCGGT
CGGGGAGCTGTTGGCTGGCTGGTGGCAGGATATATTGTGGTGTAAACAAATTGACGCTTAGACAACTTAA
TAACACATTGCGGACGTTTTTAATGTACTGGGGTGGATGCAGTGGGCCCCACTCTGCTTGAAGACAATTA
CGACCAAGCCCGTTATTCTGACAGTTCTGGTGCTCAACACATTTATATTTATCAAGGAGCACATTGTTAC
TCACTGCTAGGAGGGAATCGAACTAGGAATATTGATCAGAGGAACTACGAGAGAGCTGAAGATAACTGCC
CTCTAGCTCTCACTGATCTGGGTCGCATAGTGAGATGCAGCCCACGTGAGTTCAGCAACGGTCTAGCGCT
GGGCTTTTAGGCCCGCATGATCGGGCTTTTGTCGGGTGGTCGACGTGTTCACGATTGGGGAGAGCAACGC
AGCAGTTCCTCTTAGTTTAGTCCCACCTCGCCTGTCCAGCAGAGTTCTGACCGGTTTATAAACTCGCTTG
CTGCATCAGACTTGTGAGACCGCAGCTGGCACGACAGGTTTCCCGACTGGAAAGCGGGCAGTGAGCGCAA
CGCAATTAATGTGAGTTAGCTCACTCATTAGGCACCCCAGGCTTTACACTTTATGCTTCCGGCTCGTATG
TTGTGTGGAATTGTGAGCGGATAACAATTTCACACAGGAAACAGCTATGACCATGATTACGCCAAGCTTG
CATGCCTGCAGGTCGACTCTAGAGGATCCCCGGGTACCGAGCTCGAATTCACTGGCCGTCGTTTTACAAC
GTCGTGACTGGGAAAACCCTGGCGTTACCCAACTTAATCGCCTTGCAGCACATCCCCCTTTCGCCAGCTG
GCGTAATAGCGAAGAGGCCCGCACCGATCGCCCTTCCCAACAGTTGCGCAGCCTGAATGGCGAATGGCGC
CTGATGCGGTATTTTCTCCTTACGCATCTGTGCGGTATTTCACACCGCATATGGTGCACTCTCAGTACAA
TCTGCTCTGATGCCGCATAGTTAAGCCAGCCCCGACACCCGCCAACACCCGCTGACGCGCCCTGACGGGC
TTGTCTGCTCCCGGCATCCGCTTACAGACAAGCTGTGACGGTCTCAGTTTTAGAGCTAGAAATAGCAAGT
TAAAATAAGGCTAGTCCGTTATCAACTTGAAAAAGTGGCACCGAGTCGGTGCTTTTTTTCTAGACCCAGC
TTTCTTGTACAAAGTTGGCATTACGCTTTACCAGAAAGTCTTCAGTC
Features (pLannotate 1.2.2; 17 found; start..end, strand, type, name):
     25..49      +  misc_feature   RB T-DNA repeat: right border repeat from nopaline C58 T-DNA
    161..181     -  CDS            TetR (fragment): tetracycline resistance regulatory protein; tetR
    208..1353    -  CDS            trfA: TRFA_ECOLX - Experimental evidence at protein level: Swiss-Prot protein existence level 1. Also involved in plasmid copy number control, promoting intermolecular coupling of protein bound iterons at oriV, which inhibits replication initiation. From Escherichia coli.
   1689..2277    -  rep_origin     ori: high-copy-number ColE1/pMB1/pBR322/pUC origin of replication
   2448..3308    -  CDS            AmpR: β-lactamase; bla; confers resistance to ampicillin, carbenicillin, and related antibiotics
   3309..3413    -  promoter       AmpR promoter: bla
   3500..4131    -  rep_origin     oriV: incP origin of replication
   4223..4247    +  misc_feature   LB T-DNA repeat: left border repeat from nopaline C58 T-DNA
   4712..4754    +  CDS            lacI (fragment): lac repressor; lacI; The lac repressor binds to the lac operator to inhibit transcription in E. coli. This inhibition can be relieved by adding lactose or isopropyl-β-D-thiogalactopyranoside (IPTG).
   4767..4788    +  protein_bind   CAP binding site: CAP binding activates transcription in the presence of cAMP. E. coli catabolite activator protein
   4803..4833    +  promoter       lac promoter: promoter for the E. coli lac operon
   4841..4857    +  protein_bind   lac operator: The lac repressor binds to the lac operator to inhibit transcription in E. coli. This inhibition can be relieved by adding lactose or isopropyl-β-D-thiogalactopyranoside (IPTG). lac repressor encoded by lacI
   4894..4950    -  misc_feature   MCS: pUC18/19 multiple cloning site
   4947..5104    +  CDS            lacZα (fragment): LacZα fragment of β-galactosidase; lacZ fragment
   5110..5209    -  misc_feature   bom (fragment): basis of mobility region from pBR322
   5297..5372    +  misc_RNA       gRNA scaffold: guide RNA scaffold for the Streptococcus pyogenes CRISPR/Cas9 system
   5384..5405    -  protein_bind   attB2 (fragment): mutant version of attB; recombination site for the Gateway® BP reaction BP Clonase™
