[The description below was written by a language model from this plasmid's Addgene catalogue record and pLannotate feature annotations shown in this document.]
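Description:
EC70205 is a Golden Gate level 1, position 4 module that provides a Streptococcus pyogenes Cas9 single-guide RNA expression unit for CRISPR mutagenesis in cereals. It was deposited as part of an optimised Cas9/Cas12a toolkit for barley and wheat. The catalogue lists the backbone as unknown. The 5.4 kb sequence annotation nevertheless shows a binary-type level 1 acceptor architecture, with nopaline-type left and right T-DNA border repeats flanking the cargo region. It also carries a high-copy ColE1/pUC origin for propagation in E. coli, together with the broad-host-range incP oriV and its trfA replication initiator gene. Bacterial selection is by ampicillin resistance (β-lactamase under its own promoter).

Between the borders, the record states that the sgRNA is driven by the TaU6 promoter, a wheat U6 RNA polymerase III promoter suited to small-RNA transcription in cereal cells. This promoter was not picked up by the automated annotation; it may lie in the unannotated stretch just after the left border, but the table does not confirm this. Upstream of the annotated SpCas9 gRNA scaffold sits a lac promoter/operator with a lacZα fragment and pUC polylinker. This matches the listing of LacZ as the selectable marker. The layout suggests a blue/white screening cassette that occupies the spacer position and is displaced when a target-specific guide sequence is cloned in, although the record does not give the cloning sites or enzyme. Small fragments annotated as TetR, lacI, bom and attB2 appear to be backbone remnants or incidental matches.

The position 4 designation indicates the unit is meant to be combined with other level 1 modules, such as selection and Cas9 cassettes and further guides, into a level 2 multigene plant transformation construct.
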