Addgene plasmid #209466: EC70205
Depositing lab: Wendy Harwood & Cristobal Uauy. Publication: An optimised CRISPR Cas9 and Cas12a mutagenesis toolkit for Barley and Wheat. Lawrenson T, Clarke M, Kirby R, Forner M, Steuernagel B, Brown JKM, Harwood W. Plant Methods. 2024 Aug 13;20(1):123. doi: 10.1186/s13007-024-01234-y. PubMed 39138524.
Backbone
  Vector backbone: Unknown
  Vector type: CRISPR
  Selectable markers: LacZ
Growth in bacteria
  Bacterial resistance: Ampicillin, 100 μg/mL
  Growth temperature: 37°C
  Growth strain: DH5alpha
  Copy number: High Copy
Gene/Insert
  Gene/Insert name: Cas9 sgRNA
  Species: Steptococcus pyogenes
  Promoter: TaU6
  Cloning method: Restriction Enzyme; 5′ cloning site unknown (unknown if destroyed)
Terms and licenses: Academic/Nonprofit Terms; Industry Terms: Not Available to Industry
Depositor comments: GoldeGate level 1 position 4
How to cite: EC70205 was a gift from Wendy Harwood & Cristobal Uauy (Addgene plasmid # 209466 ; http://n2t.net/addgene:209466 ; RRID:Addgene_209466)
